Addgene plasmid #242629: M77
Purpose: MYC knockdown + rescue
Depositing lab: Alain Nepveu. Depositing organization: McGill University. Publication: The function of MYC in base excision repair protects against RAS-induced senescence. Faraco CCF, Zhu W, Fortier AM, Ramdzan ZM, Vickridge E, Ong V, Goudreau F, Djerir B, Bellemare J, Gu S, Zhang H, Carroll BL, Krishnan SS, Leduy L, Guarne A, Park M, Marechal A, Nepveu A. Nucleic Acids Res. 2025 Jul 19;53(14):gkaf706. doi: 10.1093/nar/gkaf706. PubMed 40737085.
Backbone
  Vector backbone: pCF806
  Vector type: RNAi
Growth in bacteria
  Bacterial resistance: Ampicillin, 100 μg/mL
  Growth temperature: 37°C
  Growth strain: NEB Stable
  Copy number: High Copy
Gene/Insert
  Gene/Insert name: V5-MYCMutMBIIIa, MutMBIV
  gRNA/shRNA sequence: Unspecified
  Species: H. sapiens (human)
  Mutation: I189A,V193A,V194A,F195S,L199A,A310E,A311D,P312G,P313G,R315A,K316A,D317S
  Entrez Gene: MYC (a.k.a. MRTL, MYCC, bHLHe39, c-Myc)
  Tag / fusion protein: V5 (N terminal on insert)
  Cloning method: Gene Synthesis
Terms and licenses: Academic/Nonprofit Terms; Industry Terms: Not Available to Industry
Depositor comments: 5' Cloning Site: XhoI, 3' Cloning Site: EcoRI
How to cite: M77 was a gift from Alain Nepveu (Addgene plasmid # 242629 ; http://n2t.net/addgene:242629 ; RRID:Addgene_242629)
