[The description below was written by a language model from this plasmid's Addgene catalogue record and pLannotate feature annotations shown in this document.]
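Description:
M77 is a third-generation, self-inactivating HIV-1 lentiviral vector built on the pCF806 backbone and catalogued as an RNAi plasmid. It is designed to combine knockdown of endogenous human MYC with re-expression of a mutant MYC from a single doxycycline-inducible cassette. In bacteria it is maintained through a high-copy ColE1/pUC-type origin and selected with ampicillin (AmpR). The viral portion comprises a CMV enhancer/promoter driving a truncated 5' LTR, the Ψ packaging signal with a gag fragment, the RRE, cPPT/CTS, WPRE and a ΔU3 3' LTR followed by a bGH polyadenylation signal. Together these allow packaging of the genome and its integration into target cells.

The plasmid is circular, so the TRE3GV Tet-responsive promoter annotated at the end of the numbered sequence sits directly upstream of the MYC coding sequence. The insert is a synthesized human MYC carrying an N-terminal V5 tag and clustered substitutions described as MutMBIIIa (I189A, V193A, V194A, F195S, L199A) and MutMBIV (A310E, A311D, P312G, P313G, R315A, K316A, D317S). Downstream of the coding sequence, three annotations of miR-30a 3' flanking sequence, two of them short fragments, suggest tandem miR-30-based shRNA units embedded in the same transcript. However, the shRNA sequences are listed as unspecified, and the record does not state how the rescue cDNA escapes knockdown. A separate EF-1α core promoter drives puromycin resistance, linked by an EMCV IRES to the rtTA3 transactivator. Transduced cells can therefore be selected with puromycin, and they carry their own Tet-On activator for induction.

The stated purpose is MYC knockdown plus rescue, which allows the function of the mutated MYC box IIIa and IV regions to be tested when endogenous MYC is depleted.
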