Features (pLannotate 1.2.2; 29 found; start..end, strand, type, name):
     61..1377    +  CDS            MYC: MYC_HUMAN - Also known as BHLHE39. Experimental evidence at protein level: Swiss-Prot protein existence level 1. Transcription factor that binds DNA in a non-specific manner, yet also specifically recognizes the core sequence 5'-CAC[GA]TG-3'. Activates the transcription of growth-related genes. Binds to the VEGFA promoter, promoting VEGFA production and subsequent sprouting angiogenesis (PubMed:24940000). Regulator of somatic reprogramming, controls self-renewal of embryonic stem cells. Functions with TAF6L to activate target gene expression through RNA polymerase II pause release (By similari
   1616..1641    +  ncRNA          3' miR-30a (fragment): sequence downstream of the 71-nt precursor of the human miR-30a microRNA (Zeng et al., 2002) miRNA
   1751..1776    +  ncRNA          3' miR-30a (fragment): sequence downstream of the 71-nt precursor of the human miR-30a microRNA (Zeng et al., 2002) miRNA
   1886..2012    +  ncRNA          3' miR-30a: sequence downstream of the 71-nt precursor of the human miR-30a microRNA (Zeng et al., 2002) miRNA
   2046..2064    +  CDS            small t antigen (fragment): SV40 (simian virus 40) small t antigen
   2090..2301    +  promoter       EF-1α core promoter: core promoter for human elongation factor EF-1α
   2326..2925    +  CDS            PuroR (fragment): puromycin N-acetyltransferase; pac from Streptomyces; confers resistance to puromycin
   2948..3520    +  misc_feature   IRES: internal ribosome entry site (IRES) of the encephalomyocarditis virus (EMCV)
   3543..4231    +  CDS            rtTA3 (fragment): reverse tetracycline transactivator 3 activates expression from Tet-responsive promoters in the presence of doxycycline
   4161..4271    +  CDS            VP48: 3 tandem repeats of the minimal activation domain of herpes simplex virus VP16 (Cheng et al., 2013)
   4300..4888    +  misc_feature   WPRE: woodchuck hepatitis virus posttranscriptional regulatory element
   4939..4958    +  misc_feature   cPPT/CTS (fragment): central polypurine tract and central termination sequence of HIV-1
   4960..5193    +  LTR            3' LTR (ΔU3): self-inactivating 3' long terminal repeat (LTR) from HIV-1
   5225..5449    +  polyA_signal   bGH poly(A) signal: bovine growth hormone polyadenylation signal
   5453..5472    +  promoter       SV40 promoter (fragment): SV40 enhancer and early promoter
   5493..5543    -  CDS            lacI (fragment): lac repressor; lacI; The lac repressor binds to the lac operator to inhibit transcription in E. coli. This inhibition can be relieved by adding lactose or isopropyl-β-D-thiogalactopyranoside (IPTG).
   5726..6314    -  rep_origin     ori: high-copy-number ColE1/pMB1/pBR322/pUC origin of replication
   6485..7345    -  CDS            AmpR: β-lactamase; bla; confers resistance to ampicillin, carbenicillin, and related antibiotics
   7346..7450    -  promoter       AmpR promoter: bla
   7509..7561    -  misc_feature   bom (fragment): basis of mobility region from pBR322
   7710..8089    +  enhancer       CMV enhancer: human cytomegalovirus immediate early enhancer
   8090..8289    +  promoter       CMV promoter: human cytomegalovirus (CMV) immediate early promoter
   8307..8487    +  LTR            5' LTR (truncated): truncated 5' long terminal repeat (LTR) from HIV-1
   8534..8659    +  misc_feature   HIV-1 Ψ: packaging signal of human immunodeficiency virus type 1
   8643..9006    +  CDS            HIV-1 gag (fragment): gag protein from human immunodeficiency virus 1; gag
   9152..9385    +  misc_feature   RRE: The Rev response element (RRE) of HIV-1 allows for Rev-dependent mRNA export from the nucleus to the cytoplasm.
   9762..9862    +  CDS            Rev (fragment): human immunodeficiency virus 1 (HIV-1) Rev protein; rev; enhances nuclear export of unspliced and incompletely spliced viral mRNAs
   9912..10029   +  misc_feature   cPPT/CTS: central polypurine tract and central termination sequence of HIV-1
  10681..11030   +  promoter       TRE3GV promoter: 3rd-generation Tet-responsive promoter that can be activated by binding of Tet-On® 3G, optimized for retroviral and lentiviral vectors
>Addgene plasmid #242629 | M77 | addgene full sequence | sequence record 486356 | Addgene NGS Result
GGATCCACCATGGGGAAGCCGATTCCTAACCCACTGCTGGGCCTTGATAGTACTGGTAGCATGCCCCTGA
ATGTTTCCTTCACAAATCGAAACTATGATTTGGACTACGACTCAGTCCAACCGTATTTCTACTGTGATGA
GGAGGAAAACTTCTACCAGCAGCAGCAGCAATCAGAACTTCAGCCACCCGCGCCTAGCGAGGACATCTGG
AAAAAATTTGAACTGCTCCCTACACCCCCCCTGTCCCCTTCTCGTCGTTCCGGCCTCTGCTCACCCTCAT
ACGTCGCCGTGACTCCCTTTTCTCTGCGGGGCGACAATGACGGGGGCGGTGGCAGCTTTTCAACGGCCGA
CCAGCTGGAAATGGTTACCGAGTTGCTGGGGGGGGACATGGTCAACCAAAGTTTTATTTGTGACCCGGAT
GACGAAACCTTTATAAAAAACATTATCATTCAGGACTGCATGTGGTCAGGCTTTTCAGCTGCCGCAAAAC
TGGTATCCGAGAAGCTTGCATCTTATCAAGCCGCCCGTAAGGATTCCGGCAGTCCAAACCCTGCCCGTGG
ACACTCTGTCTGTAGCACGTCCTCACTCTACCTTCAAGATTTGTCTGCCGCCGCCAGCGAATGCGCTGAC
CCTAGCGCCGCTAGCCCGTATCCCGCGAATGACTCTTCTAGCCCCAAGTCTTGTGCTTCTCAGGATTCTA
GTGCCTTCAGTCCATCCAGCGACTCACTGCTGAGTAGTACGGAGTCCAGCCCTCAAGGGTCCCCAGAGCC
TCTGGTGTTACATGAGGAAACTCCCCCAACAACTAGTTCTGATTCTGAGGAGGAACAGGAAGATGAAGAG
GAGATCGACGTGGTGTCAGTCGAGAAAAGGCAGGCCCCGGGCAAGCGGAGCGAAAGTGGATCACCAAGTG
CTGGAGGGCACAGCAAACCACCCCACTCTCCCCTGGTGCTGAAAAGGTGTCATGTGAGTACTCACCAGCA
CAACTACGAAGATGGCGGGTCTACCGCCGCGAGCTACCCGGCCGCTAAGCGGGTCAAGCTCGATAGCGTC
CGAGTTTTACGTCAAATATCCAACAACCGCAAGTGTACCAGCCCTAGGTCCTCTGACACAGAAGAGAACG
TTAAGCGCAGGACGCATAACGTCCTGGAGCGCCAGAGGCGCAATGAGCTGAAACGATCTTTCTTTGCTCT
GCGGGATCAAATTCCCGAATTGGAGAACAATGAGAAGGCACCCAAGGTAGTCATTTTGAAAAAAGCCACA
GCCTACATTCTTTCCGTCCAGGCGGAGGAGCAAAAACTCATTTCCGAAGAAGACCTGCTGCGGAAGCGGA
GGGAACAGTTGAAACATAAACTGGAACAATTAAGAAATTCCTGTGCCTAATGACGTACGGCGGCCGCCTC
GACTAGGGATAACAGGGTAATTGTTTGAATGAGGCTTCAGTACTTTACAGAATCGTTGCCTGCACATCTT
GGAAACACTTGCTGGGATTACTTCGACTTCTTAACCCAACAGAAGGCTCGAGAAGGTATATTGCTGTTGA
CAGTGAGCGAAAAGATTTAGCCATAATGTAATAGTGAAGCCACAGATGTATTACATTATGGCTAAATCTT
TCTGCCTACTGCCTCGGACTTCAAGGGGCTAGAATTGAAGGCTCGAGAAGGTATATTGCTGTTGACAGTG
AGCGCGGGCATAAAAGAACTTTTTTATAGTGAAGCCACAGATGTATAAAAAAGTTCTTTTATGCCCATGC
CTACTGCCTCGGACTTCAAGGGGCTAGAATTGAAGGCTCGAGAAGGTATATTGCTGTTGACAGTGAGCGC
CACCTATGAACTTGTTTCAAATAGTGAAGCCACAGATGTATTTGAAACAAGTTCATAGGTGATGCCTACT
GCCTCGGACTTCAAGGGGCTAGAATTCGAGCAATTATCTTGTTTACTAAAACTGAATACCTTGCTATCTC
TTTGATACATTTTTACAAAGCTGAATTAAAATGGTATAAATTAAATCACTTTTTTCAATTGACACGTACG
CGTGATCTAATTCTACTAGGTCTTGAAAGGAGTGGGAATTGGCTCCGGTGCCCGTCAGTGGGCAGAGCGC
ACATCGCCCACAGTCCCCGAGAAGTTGGGGGGAGGGGTCGGCAATTGATCCGGTGCCTAGAGAAGGTGGC
GCGGGGTAAACTGGGAAAGTGATGTCGTGTACTGGCTCCGCCTTTTTCCCGAGGGTGGGGGAGAACCGTA
TATAAGTGCAGTAGTCGCCGTGAACGTTCTTTTTCGCAACGGGTTTGCCGCCAGAACACAGGACCGGTTG
TAGAGCGCTGCCACCATGACCGAGTACAAGCCCACGGTGCGCCTCGCCACCCGCGACGACGTCCCCAGGG
CCGTACGCACCCTCGCCGCCGCGTTCGCCGACTACCCCGCCACGCGCCACACCGTCGATCCGGACCGCCA
CATCGAGCGGGTCACCGAGCTGCAAGAACTCTTCCTCACGCGCGTCGGGCTCGACATCGGCAAGGTGTGG
GTCGCGGACGACGGCGCCGCGGTGGCGGTCTGGACCACGCCGGAGAGCGTCGAAGCGGGGGCGGTGTTCG
CCGAGATCGGCCCGCGCATGGCCGAGTTGAGCGGTTCCCGGCTGGCCGCGCAGCAACAGATGGAAGGCCT
CCTGGCGCCGCACCGGCCCAAGGAGCCCGCGTGGTTCCTGGCCACCGTCGGAGTCTCGCCCGACCACCAG
GGCAAGGGTCTGGGCAGCGCCGTCGTGCTCCCCGGAGTGGAGGCGGCCGAGCGCGCCGGGGTGCCCGCCT
TCCTGGAGACCTCCGCGCCCCGCAACCTCCCCTTCTACGAGCGGCTCGGCTTCACCGTCACCGCCGACGT
CGAGGTGCCCGAAGGACCGCGCACCTGGTGCATGACCCGCAAGCCCGGTGCCTGAACGCCGCCATCGATA
AGGAGCGCCCCTCTCCCTCCCCCCCCCCTAACGTTACTGGCCGAAGCCGCTTGGAATAAGGCCGGTGTGC
GTTTGTCTATATGTTATTTTCCACCATATTGCCGTCTTTTGGCAATGTGAGGGCCCGGAAACCTGGCCCT
GTCTTCTTGACGAGCATTCCTAGGGGTCTTTCCCCTCTCGCCAAAGGAATGCAAGGTCTGTTGAATGTCG
TGAAGGAAGCAGTTCCTCTGGAAGCTTCTTGAAGACAAACAACGTCTGTAGCGACCCTTTGCAGGCAGCG
GAACCCCCCACCTGGCGACAGGTGCCTCTGCGGCCAAAAGCCACGTGTATAAGATACACCTGCAAAGGCG
GCACAACCCCAGTGCCACGTTGTGAGTTGGATAGTTGTGGAAAGAGTCAAATGGCTCTCCTCAAGCGTAT
TCAACAAGGGGCTGAAGGATGCCCAGAAGGTACCCCATTGTATGGGATCTGATCTGGGGCCTCGGTGCAC
ATGCTTTACATGTGTTTAGTCGAGGTTAAAAAACGTCTAGGCCCCCCGAACCACGGGGACGTGGTTTTCC
TTTGAAAAACACGATGATAATATGGCCACAACCATGAGCAGACTGGACAAGAGCAAAGTCATAAACTCTG
CTCTGGAATTACTCAATGGAGTCGGTATCGAAGGCCTGACGACAAGGAAACTCGCTCAAAAGCTGGGAGT
TGAGCAGCCTACCCTGTACTGGCACGTGAAGAACAAGCGGGCCCTGCTCGATGCCCTGCCAATCGAGATG
CTGGACAGGCATCATACCCACTCCTGCCCCCTGGAAGGCGAGTCATGGCAAGACTTTCTGCGGAACAACG
CCAAGTCATACCGCTGTGCTCTCCTCTCACATCGCGACGGGGCTAAAGTGCATCTCGGCACCCGCCCAAC
AGAGAAACAGTACGAAACCCTGGAAAATCAGCTCGCGTTCCTGTGTCAGCAAGGCTTCTCCCTGGAGAAC
GCACTGTACGCTCTGTCCGCCGTGGGCCACTTTACACTGGGCTGCGTATTGGAGGAACAGGAGCATCAAG
TAGCAAAAGAGGAAAGAGAGACACCTACCACCGATTCTATGCCCCCACTTCTGAAACAAGCAATTGAGCT
GTTCGACCGGCAGGGAGCCGAACCTGCCTTCCTTTTCGGCCTGGAACTAATCATATGTGGCCTGGAGAAA
CAGCTAAAGTGCGAAAGCGGCGGGCCGACCGACGCCCTTGACGATTTTGACTTAGACATGCTCCCAGCCG
ATGCCCTTGACGACTTTGACCTTGATATGCTGCCTGCTGACGCTCTTGACGATTTTGACCTTGACATGCT
CCCCGGGTAAGCTCTAGAGTTAAGTCGACAATCAACCTCTGGATTACAAAATTTGTGAAAGATTGACTGG
TATTCTTAACTATGTTGCTCCTTTTACGCTATGTGGATACGCTGCTTTAATGCCTTTGTATCATGCTATT
GCTTCCCGTATGGCTTTCATTTTCTCCTCCTTGTATAAATCCTGGTTGCTGTCTCTTTATGAGGAGTTGT
GGCCCGTTGTCAGGCAACGTGGCGTGGTGTGCACTGTGTTTGCTGACGCAACCCCCACTGGTTGGGGCAT
TGCCACCACCTGTCAGCTCCTTTCCGGGACTTTCGCTTTCCCCCTCCCTATTGCCACGGCGGAACTCATC
GCCGCCTGCCTTGCCCGCTGCTGGACAGGGGCTCGGCTGTTGGGCACTGACAATTCCGTGGTGTTGTCGG
GGAAATCATCGTCCTTTCCTTGGCTGCTCGCCTGTGTTGCCACCTGGATTCTGCGCGGGACGTCCTTCTG
CTACGTCCCTTCGGCCCTCAATCCAGCGGACCTTCCTTCCCGCGGCCTGCTGCCGGCTCTGCGGCCTCTT
CCGCGTCTTCGCCTTCGCCCTCAGACGAGTCGGATCTCCCTTTGGGCCGCCTCCCCGCGTCGACTTTAAG
ACCAATGACTTACAAGGCAGCTGTAGATCTTAGCCACTTTTTAAAAGAAAAGGGGGGACTGGAAGGGCTA
ATTCACTCCCAACGAAGACAAGATCTGCTTTTTGCTTGTACTGGGTCTCTCTGGTTAGACCAGATCTGAG
CCTGGGAGCTCTCTGGCTAACTAGGGAACCCACTGCTTAAGCCTCAATAAAGCTTGCCTTGAGTGCTTCA
AGTAGTGTGTGCCCGTCTGTTGTGTGACTCTGGTAACTAGAGATCCCTCAGACCCTTTTAGTCAGTGTGG
AAAATCTCTAGCAGGGCCCGTTTAAACCCGCTGATCAGCCTCGACTGTGCCTTCTAGTTGCCAGCCATCT
GTTGTTTGCCCCTCCCCCGTGCCTTCCTTGACCCTGGAAGGTGCCACTCCCACTGTCCTTTCCTAATAAA
ATGAGGAAATTGCATCGCATTGTCTGAGTAGGTGTCATTCTATTCTGGGGGGTGGGGTGGGGCAGGACAG
CAAGGGGGAGGATTGGGAAGACAATAGCAGGCATGCTGGGGATGCGGTGGGCTCTATGGCTTCTGAGGCG
GAAAGAACCAGCCATTAATGAAAAGAACCAGCCATTAATGAATCGGCCAACGCGCGGGGAGAGGCGGTTT
GCGTATTGGGCGCTCTTCCGCTTCCTCGCTCACTGACTCGCTGCGCTCGGTCGTTCGGCTGCGGCGAGCG
GTATCAGCTCACTCAAAGGCGGTAATACGGTTATCCACAGAATCAGGGGATAACGCAGGAAAGAACATGT
GAGCAAAAGGCCAGCAAAAGGCCAGGAACCGTAAAAAGGCCGCGTTGCTGGCGTTTTTCCATAGGCTCCG
CCCCCCTGACGAGCATCACAAAAATCGACGCTCAAGTCAGAGGTGGCGAAACCCGACAGGACTATAAAGA
TACCAGGCGTTTCCCCCTGGAAGCTCCCTCGTGCGCTCTCCTGTTCCGACCCTGCCGCTTACCGGATACC
TGTCCGCCTTTCTCCCTTCGGGAAGCGTGGCGCTTTCTCATAGCTCACGCTGTAGGTATCTCAGTTCGGT
GTAGGTCGTTCGCTCCAAGCTGGGCTGTGTGCACGAACCCCCCGTTCAGCCCGACCGCTGCGCCTTATCC
GGTAACTATCGTCTTGAGTCCAACCCGGTAAGACACGACTTATCGCCACTGGCAGCAGCCACTGGTAACA
GGATTAGCAGAGCGAGGTATGTAGGCGGTGCTACAGAGTTCTTGAAGTGGTGGCCTAACTACGGCTACAC
TAGAAGAACAGTATTTGGTATCTGCGCTCTGCTGAAGCCAGTTACCTTCGGAAAAAGAGTTGGTAGCTCT
TGATCCGGCAAACAAACCACCGCTGGTAGCGGTGGTTTTTTTGTTTGCAAGCAGCAGATTACGCGCAGAA
AAAAAGGATCTCAAGAAGATCCTTTGATCTTTTCTACGGGGTCTGACGCTCAGTGGAACGAAAACTCACG
TTAAGGGATTTTGGTCATGAGATTATCAAAAAGGATCTTCACCTAGATCCTTTTAAATTAAAAATGAAGT
TTTAAATCAATCTAAAGTATATATGAGTAAACTTGGTCTGACAGTTACCAATGCTTAATCAGTGAGGCAC
CTATCTCAGCGATCTGTCTATTTCGTTCATCCATAGTTGCCTGACTCCCCGTCGTGTAGATAACTACGAT
ACGGGAGGGCTTACCATCTGGCCCCAGTGCTGCAATGATACCGCGAGACCCACGCTCACCGGCTCCAGAT
TTATCAGCAATAAACCAGCCAGCCGGAAGGGCCGAGCGCAGAAGTGGTCCTGCAACTTTATCCGCCTCCA
TCCAGTCTATTAATTGTTGCCGGGAAGCTAGAGTAAGTAGTTCGCCAGTTAATAGTTTGCGCAACGTTGT
TGCCATTGCTACAGGCATCGTGGTGTCACGCTCGTCGTTTGGTATGGCTTCATTCAGCTCCGGTTCCCAA
CGATCAAGGCGAGTTACATGATCCCCCATGTTGTGCAAAAAAGCGGTTAGCTCCTTCGGTCCTCCGATCG
TTGTCAGAAGTAAGTTGGCCGCAGTGTTATCACTCATGGTTATGGCAGCACTGCATAATTCTCTTACTGT
CATGCCATCCGTAAGATGCTTTTCTGTGACTGGTGAGTACTCAACCAAGTCATTCTGAGAATAGTGTATG
CGGCGACCGAGTTGCTCTTGCCCGGCGTCAATACGGGATAATACCGCGCCACATAGCAGAACTTTAAAAG
TGCTCATCATTGGAAAACGTTCTTCGGGGCGAAAACTCTCAAGGATCTTACCGCTGTTGAGATCCAGTTC
GATGTAACCCACTCGTGCACCCAACTGATCTTCAGCATCTTTTACTTTCACCAGCGTTTCTGGGTGAGCA
AAAACAGGAAGGCAAAATGCCGCAAAAAAGGGAATAAGGGCGACACGGAAATGTTGAATACTCATACTCT
TCCTTTTTCAATATTATTGAAGCATTTATCAGGGTTATTGTCTCATGAGCGGATACATATTTGAATGTAT
TTAGAAAAATAAACAAATAGGGGTTCCGCGCACATTTCCCCGAAAAGTGCCACCTGACGTCGACGGATCG
GGAGATCTCCCGATCCCCTATGGTGCACTCTCAGTACAATCTGCTCTGATGCCGCATAGTTAAGCCAGTA
TCTGCTCCCTGCTTGTGTGTTGGAGGTCGCTGAGTAGTGCGCGAGCAAAATTTAAGCTACAACAAGGCAA
GGCTTGACCGACAATTGCATGAAGAATCTGCTTAGGGTTAGGCGTTTTGCGCTGCTTCGCGATGTACGGG
CCAGATATTGACATTGATTATTGACTAGTTATTAATAGTAATCAATTACGGGGTCATTAGTTCATAGCCC
ATATATGGAGTTCCGCGTTACATAACTTACGGTAAATGGCCCGCCTGGCTGACCGCCCAACGACCCCCGC
CCATTGACGTCAATAATGACGTATGTTCCCATAGTAACGCCAATAGGGACTTTCCATTGACGTCAATGGG
TGGAGTATTTACGGTAAACTGCCCACTTGGCAGTACATCAAGTGTATCATATGCCAAGTACGCCCCCTAT
TGACGTCAATGACGGTAAATGGCCCGCCTGGCATTATGCCCAGTACATGACCTTATGGGACTTTCCTACT
TGGCAGTACATCTACGTATTAGTCATCGCTATTACCATGGTGATGCGGTTTTGGCAGTACATCAATGGGC
GTGGATAGCGGTTTGACTCACGGGGATTTCCAAGTCTCCACCCCATTGACGTCAATGGGAGTTTGTTTTG
GCACCAAAATCAACGGGACTTTCCAAAATGTCGTAACAACTCCGCCCCATTGACGCAAATGGGCGGTAGG
CGTGTACGGTGGGAGGTCTATATAAGCAGCGCGTTTTGCCTGTACTGGGTCTCTCTGGTTAGACCAGATC
TGAGCCTGGGAGCTCTCTGGCTAACTAGGGAACCCACTGCTTAAGCCTCAATAAAGCTTGCCTTGAGTGC
TTCAAGTAGTGTGTGCCCGTCTGTTGTGTGACTCTGGTAACTAGAGATCCCTCAGACCCTTTTAGTCAGT
GTGGAAAATCTCTAGCAGTGGCGCCCGAACAGGGACTTGAAAGCGAAAGGGAAACCAGAGGAGCTCTCTC
GACGCAGGACTCGGCTTGCTGAAGCGCGCACGGCAAGAGGCGAGGGGCGGCGACTGGTGAGTACGCCAAA
AATTTTGACTAGCGGAGGCTAGAAGGAGAGAGATGGGTGCGAGAGCGTCAGTATTAAGCGGGGGAGAATT
AGATCGCGATGGGAAAAAATTCGGTTAAGGCCAGGGGGAAAGAAAAAATATAAATTAAAACATATAGTAT
GGGCAAGCAGGGAGCTAGAACGATTCGCAGTTAATCCTGGCCTGTTAGAAACATCAGAAGGCTGTAGACA
AATACTGGGACAGCTACAACCATCCCTTCAGACAGGATCAGAAGAACTTAGATCATTATATAATACAGTA
GCAACCCTCTATTGTGTGCATCAAAGGATAGAGATAAAAGACACCAAGGAAGCTTTAGACAAGATAGAGG
AAGAGCAAAACAAAAGTAAGACCACCGCACAGCAAGCGGCCGCTGATCTTCAGACCTGGAGGAGGAGATA
TGAGGGACAATTGGAGAAGTGAATTATATAAATATAAAGTAGTAAAAATTGAACCATTAGGAGTAGCACC
CACCAAGGCAAAGAGAAGAGTGGTGCAGAGAGAAAAAAGAGCAGTGGGAATAGGAGCTTTGTTCCTTGGG
TTCTTGGGAGCAGCAGGAAGCACTATGGGCGCAGCGTCAATGACGCTGACGGTACAGGCCAGACAATTAT
TGTCTGGTATAGTGCAGCAGCAGAACAATTTGCTGAGGGCTATTGAGGCGCAACAGCATCTGTTGCAACT
CACAGTCTGGGGCATCAAGCAGCTCCAGGCAAGAATCCTGGCTGTGGAAAGATACCTAAAGGATCAACAG
CTCCTGGGGATTTGGGGTTGCTCTGGAAAACTCATTTGCACCACTGCTGTGCCTTGGAATGCTAGTTGGA
GTAATAAATCTCTGGAACAGATTTGGAATCACACGACCTGGATGGAGTGGGACAGAGAAATTAACAATTA
CACAAGCTTAATACACTCCTTAATTGAAGAATCGCAAAACCAGCAAGAAAAGAATGAACAAGAATTATTG
GAATTAGATAAATGGGCAAGTTTGTGGAATTGGTTTAACATAACAAATTGGCTGTGGTATATAAAATTAT
TCATAATGATAGTAGGAGGCTTGGTAGGTTTAAGAATAGTTTTTGCTGTACTTTCTATAGTGAATAGAGT
TAGGCAGGGATATTCACCATTATCGTTTCAGACCCACCTCCCAACCCCGAGGGGACCCGACAGGCCCGAA
GGAATAGAAGAAGAAGGTGGAGAGAGAGACAGAGACAGATCCATTCGATTAGTGAACGGATCGGCACTGC
GTGCGCCAATTCTGCAGACAAATGGCAGTATTCATCCACAATTTTAAAAGAAAAGGGGGGATTGGGGGGT
ACAGTGCAGGGGAAAGAATAGTAGACATAATAGCAACAGACATACAAACTAAAGAATTACAAAAACAAAT
TACAAAAATTCAAAATTTTCGGGTTTATTACAGGGACAGCAGAGATCCAGTTTGGTTAATTAAGGTACCG
GGAGGTGGTCCCTGCAGTTACGCCAATGATAACCCCCGCCAGAAAAATCTTAGTAGCCTTCCCTTTTTGT
TTTCCGTGCCCCAACTCGGCGGATTGACTCGGCCCCTTCCGGAAACACCCGAATCAACTTCTAGTCAAAT
TATTGTTCACGCCGCAATGACCCACCCCTGGCCCGCGTCTGTGGAACTGACCCCTGGTGTACAGGAGAGT
TCGCTGCTGAAAGTGGTCCCAAAGGGGTACTAGTTTTTAAGCTCCCAACTCCCCCTCCCCCAGCGTCTGG
AGGATTCCACACCCTCGCACCGCAGGGGCGAGGAAGTGGGCGGAGTCCGGTTTTGGCGCCAGCCGCTGAG
GCTGCCAAGCAGAAAAGCCACCGCTGAGGAGACTCCGGTCACTGTCCTCGCCCCGCCTCCCCCTTCCCTC
CCCTTGGGGACCACCGGGCGCCACGCCGCGAACGGTAAGTGCCGCGGTCGTCGGCGCCTCCGCCCTCCCC
CTAGGGCCCCAATTCCCAGCGGGCGCGGCGCGCGGCCCCGCGCGCAGCTCCCGGCTCCCTCCCCCTTCGG
ATGTGGCTTGAGCTGTAGGCGCGGAGGCTAGCCTAGATTCGAGTTTACTCCCTATCAGTGATAGAGAACG
TATGAAGAGTTTACTCCCTATCAGTGATAGAGAACGTATGCAGACTTTACTCCCTATCAGTGATAGAGAA
CGTATAAGGAGTTTACTCCCTATCAGTGATAGAGAACGTATGACCAGTTTACTCCCTATCAGTGATAGAG
AACGTATCTACAGTTTACTCCCTATCAGTGATAGAGAACGTATATCCAGTTTACTCCCTATCAGTGATAG
AGAACGTATGTCGAGGTAGGCGTGTACGGTGGGCGCCTATAAAAGCAGAGCTCGTTTAGTGAACCGTCAG
ATCGCCTGGAGCAATTCCACAACACTTTTGTCTTATACTT
